Addgene plasmid #111504: pCS6-ZF(VEGFA)-StaPL(TI)-tdRFP-KRAB
Purpose: Expresses a zinc finger specific to the human VEGFA locus, which is linked to a KRAB transcriptional repression domain via a StaPL(TI) module, in mammalian cells. [TI = telaprevir inhibited].
Depositing lab: Michael Lin. Depositing organization: Stanford University. Publication: StaPLs: versatile genetically encoded modules for engineering drug-inducible proteins. Jacobs CL, Badiee RK, Lin MZ. Nat Methods. 2018 Jul;15(7):523-526. doi: 10.1038/s41592-018-0041-z. Epub 2018 Jul 2. PubMed 29967496.
Backbone
  Vector backbone: pCMV-SPORT6
  Backbone manufacturer: Invitrogen
  Total vector size (bp): 7276
  Vector type: Mammalian Expression
Growth in bacteria
  Bacterial resistance: Ampicillin, 100 μg/mL
  Growth temperature: 37°C
  Growth strain: DH5alpha
  Copy number: Unknown
Gene/Insert
  Gene/Insert name: ZF(VEGFA)-StaPL(TI)-tdRFP-KRAB
  Species: H. sapiens (human); Hepatitis C Virus (HCV) genotype 1a, Discosoma sp.
  Insert size (bp): 2910
  Mutation: The HCV NS3 protease carries F43L, Q80K, S122R, and D168Y mutations.
  GenBank ID: NC_004102
  Promoter: CMV
  Cloning method: Gibson Cloning
  Sequencing primers: 5′ ACAGCTATGACCATTAGGCCT; 3′ GTTGTAAAACGACGGCCAGT
Resource information
  A portion of this plasmid was derived from a plasmid made by: the Roger Tsien lab [tdTomato RFP, Ref. 1].
Terms and licenses: Academic/Nonprofit Terms; Industry Terms: Not Available to Industry
Depositor comments: [Ref. 1] SHANER N.C., CAMPBELL R.E., STEINBACH P.A., GIEPMANS B.N., PALMER A.E. & TSIEN R.Y. 2004. Improved monomeric red, orange and yellow fluorescent proteins derived from Discosoma sp. red fluorescent protein. Nat Biotechnol 22: 1567-1572.
How to cite: pCS6-ZF(VEGFA)-StaPL(TI)-tdRFP-KRAB was a gift from Michael Lin (Addgene plasmid # 111504 ; http://n2t.net/addgene:111504 ; RRID:Addgene_111504)
