[The description below was written by a language model from this plasmid's Addgene catalogue record and pLannotate feature annotations shown in this document.]
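Description:
pCS6-ZF(VEGFA)-StaPL(TI)-tdRFP-KRAB is a mammalian expression plasmid of about 7.3 kb built on the pCMV-SPORT6 backbone. It is propagated in E. coli through a high-copy ColE1/pUC-type origin and selected with ampicillin via the β-lactamase gene. An f1 origin is also present. The backbone retains SP6 and T7 phage promoters and attB1/attB2 Gateway sites flanking the insert, as well as a loxP site and small lacZα/lacI remnants that have no stated role here.

The roughly 2.9 kb insert is transcribed from the CMV enhancer/promoter and terminated by SV40 intron and polyadenylation sequences. It encodes a single fusion protein. At the N-terminus is a zinc finger DNA-binding domain designed against the human VEGFA locus, which the automated annotation matches to a fragment of the zinc finger factor Sp8. This is followed by the StaPL(TI) module, based on HCV genotype 1a NS3 protease carrying F43L, Q80K, S122R and D168Y mutations. Next come tdTomato as the red fluorescent tag and a KRAB repression domain, annotated by homology as a ZNF720 fragment, and then an SV40 nuclear localization signal.

StaPL modules are drug-inducible protein switches, and the TI variant is described as inhibited by telaprevir. The general principle is that the protease cleaves the linkage between the flanking domains unless the drug blocks it. On that basis, telaprevir would be expected to keep the zinc finger joined to KRAB and so allow repression of VEGFA, although the record does not spell out this mechanism. The construct is intended for drug-controlled transcriptional repression in mammalian cells, with red fluorescence reporting expression.
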