Features (pLannotate 1.2.2; 26 found; start..end, strand, type, name):
      1..304     +  enhancer       CMV enhancer: human cytomegalovirus immediate early enhancer
    305..508     +  promoter       CMV promoter: human cytomegalovirus (CMV) immediate early promoter
    661..679     +  promoter       SP6 promoter: promoter for bacteriophage SP6 RNA polymerase
    680..704     +  protein_bind   attB1: mutant version of attB; recombination site for the Gateway® BP reaction BP Clonase™
    711..1121    +  CDS            Sp8 (fragment): SP8_MOUSE - Experimental evidence at transcript level: Swiss-Prot protein existence level 2. Transcription factor which plays a key role in limb development. Positively regulates FGF8 expression in the apical ectodermal ridge (AER) and contributes to limb outgrowth in embryos. From Mus musculus (Mouse).
   1182..1760    +  CDS            POLG_HCV77 (fragment): Experimental evidence at protein level: Swiss-Prot protein existence level 1. [RNA-directed RNA polymerase]: RNA-dependent RNA polymerase that performs primer-template recognition and RNA synthesis during viral replication. From Hepatitis C virus genotype 1a (isolate H77) (HCV).
   1791..3218    +  CDS            tdTomato: tdTomato is a basic (constitutively fluorescent) orange fluorescent protein published in 2004, derived from Discosoma sp.. It is reported to be a somewhat slowly-maturing tandem dimer with low acid sensitivity.
   3273..3494    +  CDS            ZNF720 (fragment): ZN720_HUMAN - Experimental evidence at protein level: Swiss-Prot protein existence level 1. From Homo sapiens (Human).
   3618..3638    +  CDS            SV40 NLS: nuclear localization signal of SV40 (simian virus 40) large T antigen
   3677..3701    -  protein_bind   attB2: mutant version of attB; recombination site for the Gateway® BP reaction BP Clonase™
   3703..3721    -  promoter       T7 promoter: promoter for bacteriophage T7 RNA polymerase
   3731..3768    +  CDS            lacZα (fragment): LacZα fragment of β-galactosidase; lacZ fragment
   3780..3894    +  intron         large T intron (fragment): SV40 (simian virus 40) large T antigen intron
   3968..3993    +  intron         small t intron (fragment): SV40 (simian virus 40) small t antigen intron
   3993..4130    +  CDS            large T antigen (fragment): large T antigen from SV40 (simian virus 40)
   4153..4287    +  polyA_signal   SV40 poly(A) signal: SV40 polyadenylation signal
   4292..4341    -  CDS            lacI (fragment): lac repressor; lacI; The lac repressor binds to the lac operator to inhibit transcription in E. coli. This inhibition can be relieved by adding lactose or isopropyl-β-D-thiogalactopyranoside (IPTG).
   4341..4408    +  CDS            lacZα (fragment): LacZα fragment of β-galactosidase; lacZ fragment
   4413..4867    +  rep_origin     f1 ori (sequence partly withheld): f1 bacteriophage origin of replication; arrow indicates direction of (+) strand synthesis
   4893..4949    +  promoter       AmpR promoter (fragment): bla
   5102..5153    +  promoter       AmpR promoter (fragment): bla
   5154..6014    +  CDS            AmpR: β-lactamase; bla; confers resistance to ampicillin, carbenicillin, and related antibiotics
   6116..6149    -  protein_bind   loxP: Cre-mediated recombination occurs in the 8-bp core sequence (GCATACAT). Cre recombinase
   6227..6815    +  rep_origin     ori: high-copy-number ColE1/pMB1/pBR322/pUC origin of replication
   6998..7051    +  CDS            lacI (fragment): lac repressor; lacI; The lac repressor binds to the lac operator to inhibit transcription in E. coli. This inhibition can be relieved by adding lactose or isopropyl-β-D-thiogalactopyranoside (IPTG).
   7067..7164    -  promoter       AmpR promoter: bla
>Addgene plasmid #111504 | pCS6-ZF(VEGFA)-StaPL(TI)-tdRFP-KRAB | addgene full sequence | sequence record 214283 | Addgene NGS Result
CGTTACATAACTTACGGTAAATGGCCCGCCTGGCTGACCGCCCAACGACCCCCGCCCATTGACGTCAATA
ATGACGTATGTTCCCATAGTAACGCCAATAGGGACTTTCCATTGACGTCAATGGGTGGAGTATTTACGGT
AAACTGCCCACTTGGCAGTACATCAAGTGTATCATATGCCAAGTACGCCCCCTATTGACGTCAATGACGG
TAAATGGCCCGCCTGGCATTATGCCCAGTACATGACCTTATGGGACTTTCCTACTTGGCAGTACATCTAC
GTATTAGTCATCGCTATTACCATGGTGATGCGGTTTTGGCAGTACATCAATGGGCGTGGATAGCGGTTTG
ACTCACGGGGATTTCCAAGTCTCCACCCCATTGACGTCAATGGGAGTTTGTTTTGGCACCAAAATCAACG
GGACTTTCCAAAATGTCGTAACAACTCCGCCCCATTGACGCAAATGGGCGGTAGGCGTGTACGGTGGGAG
GTCTATATAAGCAGAGCTCGTTTAGTGAACCGTCAGATCGCCTGGAGACGCCATCCACGCTGTTTTGACC
TCCATAGAAGACACCGGGACCGATCCAGCCTCCGGACTCTAGCCTAGGCCGCGGGACGGATAACAATTTC
ACACAGGAAACAGCTATGACCATTAGGCCTATTTAGGTGACACTATAGAACAAGTTTGTACAAAAAAGCA
GGCTGGTACCGGTCCGGAATTCGCCACCATGGGCAAAAAGAAGCAGCACATCTGCCACATCCAGGGATGC
GGCAAGGTGTACGGCACCACCAGCAACCTGAGGAGGCACCTTAGGTGGCACACCGGGGAGAGGCCCTTCA
TGTGCACCTGGAGCTACTGCGGAAAAAGGTTCACCAGGAGCAGCAACTTGCAGAGGCACAAGAGGACCCA
CACAGGCGAGAAGAAGTTCGCCTGCCCCGAGTGCCCCAAGAGGTTTATGAGGAGCGACCATCTGAGCAGG
CACATCAAGACCCACCAGAACAAGAAAGGCGGGGGCAGTGGCGGGAGCGGGCGCGCCTATCCCTACGATG
TGCCCGATTACGCTGGTGGATCCGGCGGGTCAGATGAGATGGAAGAGTGCTCTCAGCACGGCGGATCTGG
AGGTTCTACAGGCTGCGTGGTCATAGTGGGCAGGATCGTCTTGTCCGGATCCGGCACTAGTGCGCCCATC
ACGGCGTACGCCCAGCAGACGAGAGGCCTCCTAGGGTGTATAATCACCAGCCTGACTGGCCGGGACAAAA
ACCAAGTGGAGGGTGAGGTCCAGATCGTGTCAACTGCTACCCAAACCTTGCTGGCAACGTGCATCAATGG
GGTATGCTGGACAGTCTACCACGGGGCCGGAACGAGGACCATCGCATCACCCAAGGGTCCTGTCATCCAG
ATGTATACCAATGTGGACAAAGACCTTGTGGGCTGGCCCGCTCCTCAAGGTTCCCGCTCATTGACACCCT
GTACCTGCGGCTCCTCGGACCTTTACCTGGTCACGAGGCACGCCGATGTCATTCCCGTGCGCCGGCGAGG
TGATCGCAGGGGTAGCCTGCTTTCGCCCCGGCCCATTTCCTACTTGAAAGGCTCCTCGGGGGGTCCGCTG
TTGTGCCCCGCGGGACACGCCGTGGGCCTATTCAGGGCCGCGGTGTGCACCCGTGGAGTGGCTAAAGCGG
TGTACTTTATCCCTGTGGAGAACCTAGAGACAACCATGAGATCCCCGGTGTTCACGGACAACTCCTCTCC
ACCAGCAGTCACCCTGACGCACGGGGGTTCAGGCGGTAGTATGGTGAGCAAGGGCGAGGAGGTCATCAAA
GAGTTCATGCGCTTCAAGGTGCGCATGGAGGGCTCCATGAACGGCCACGAGTTCGAGATCGAGGGCGAGG
GCGAGGGCCGCCCCTACGAGGGCACCCAGACCGCCAAGCTGAAGGTGACCAAGGGCGGCCCCCTGCCCTT
CGCCTGGGACATCCTGTCCCCCCAGTTCATGTACGGCTCCAAGGCGTACGTGAAGCACCCCGCCGACATC
CCCGATTACAAGAAGCTGTCCTTCCCCGAGGGCTTCAAGTGGGAGCGCGTGATGAACTTCGAGGACGGCG
GTCTGGTGACCGTGACCCAGGACTCCTCCCTGCAGGACGGCACGCTGATCTACAAGGTGAAGATGCGCGG
CACCAACTTCCCCCCCGACGGCCCCGTAATGCAGAAGAAGACCATGGGCTGGGAGGCCTCCACCGAGCGC
CTGTACCCCCGCGACGGCGTGCTGAAGGGCGAGATCCACCAGGCCCTGAAGCTGAAGGACGGCGGCCACT
ACCTGGTGGAGTTCAAGACCATCTACATGGCCAAGAAGCCCGTGCAACTGCCCGGCTACTACTACGTGGA
CACCAAGCTGGACATCACCTCCCACAACGAGGACTACACCATCGTGGAACAGTACGAGCGCTCCGAGGGC
CGCCACCACCTGTTCCTGGGGCATGGCACCGGCAGCACCGGCAGCGGCAGCTCCGGCACCGCCTCCTCCG
AGGACAACAACATGGCCGTCATCAAAGAGTTCATGCGCTTCAAGGTGCGCATGGAGGGCTCCATGAACGG
CCACGAGTTCGAGATCGAGGGCGAGGGCGAGGGCCGCCCCTACGAGGGCACCCAGACCGCCAAGCTGAAG
GTGACCAAGGGCGGCCCCCTGCCCTTCGCCTGGGACATCCTGTCCCCCCAGTTCATGTACGGCTCCAAGG
CGTACGTGAAGCACCCCGCCGACATCCCCGATTACAAGAAGCTGTCCTTCCCCGAGGGCTTCAAGTGGGA
GCGCGTGATGAACTTCGAGGACGGCGGTCTGGTGACCGTGACCCAGGACTCCTCCCTGCAGGACGGCACG
CTGATCTACAAGGTGAAGATGCGCGGCACCAACTTCCCCCCCGACGGCCCCGTAATGCAGAAGAAGACCA
TGGGCTGGGAGGCCTCCACCGAGCGCCTGTACCCCCGCGACGGCGTGCTGAAGGGCGAGATCCACCAGGC
CCTGAAGCTGAAGGACGGCGGCCACTACCTGGTGGAGTTCAAGACCATCTACATGGCCAAGAAGCCCGTG
CAACTGCCCGGCTACTACTACGTGGACACCAAGCTGGACATCACCTCCCACAACGAGGACTACACCATCG
TGGAACAGTACGAGCGCTCCGAGGGCCGCCACCACCTGTTCCTGTACGGCATGGACGAGCTGTACAAGGG
AGGCTCCGGAGGTAGCATGGACGCCAAGAGCCTGACCGCCTGGAGCAGGACACTGGTGACCTTCAAGGAC
GTGTTCGTGGACTTCACCCGAGAGGAGTGGAAGCTGCTGGACACCGCCCAGCAGATCGTGTACAGGAACG
TGATGCTGGAAAACTACAAGAACCTGGTGAGCCTGGGCTACCAGCTGACCAAGCCCGACGTGATCCTGAG
GCTGGAGAAGGGCGAGGAGCCCTGGTTGGTGGAAAGGGAGATCCACCAGGAGACCCACCCCGACAGCGAG
ACCGCATTTGAGATCAAGAGCAGCGTGGGCGGATCAGGCGGCTCCGATGAGATGGAAGAGTGCTCTCAGC
ACGGCGGCTCCGGCGGCTCCGACCCTAAGAAAAAACGGAAAGTTGATCCAAAAAAGAAGAGAAAGGTATA
GCTAGAGTATCCCTCGAGGGGCCCAAGCTTACGCGTACCCAGCTTTCTTGTACAAAGTGGTCCCTATAGT
GAGTCGTATTATAAGCTAGGCACTGGCCGTCGTTTTACAACGTCGTGACTGGGAAAACTGCTAGCTTGGG
ATCTTTGTGAAGGAACCTTACTTCTGTGGTGTGACATAATTGGACAAACTACCTACAGAGATTTAAAGCT
CTAAGGTAAATATAAAATTTTTAAGTGTATAATGTGTTAAACTAGCTGCATATGCTTGCTGCTTGAGAGT
TTTGCTTACTGAGTATGATTTATGAAAATATTATACACAGGAGCTAGTGATTCTAATTGTTTGTGTATTT
TAGATTCACAGTCCCAAGGCTCATTTCAGGCCCCTCAGTCCTCACAGTCTGTTCATGATCATAATCAGCC
ATACCACATTTGTAGAGGTTTTACTTGCTTTAAAAAACCTCCCACACCTCCCCCTGAACCTGAAACATAA
AATGAATGCAATTGTTGTTGTTAACTTGTTTATTGCAGCTTATAATGGTTACAAATAAAGCAATAGCATC
ACAAATTTCACAAATAAAGCATTTTTTTCACTGCATTCTAGTTGTGGTTTGTCCAAACTCATCAATGTAT
CTTATCATGTCTGGATCGATCCTGCATTAATGAATCGGCCAACGCGCGGGGAGAGGCGGTTTGCGTATTG
GCTGGCGTAATAGCGAAGAGGCCCGCACCGATCGCCCTTCCCAACAGTTGCGCAGCCTGAATGGCGAATG
GG
[124 nt withheld, positions 4413-4536]
C
[91 nt withheld, positions 4538-4628]
A
[49 nt withheld, positions 4630-4678]
CCTTTGACGTTGGAGTCCACGTTCTT
[37 nt withheld, positions 4705-4741]
ACCCTATCTCGGTCTATTCTTTTGATTTATAAGGGATTTTGCCGATTTCGGCCTATTGGTTAAAAAATGA
GCTGATTTAACAAAAATTTAACGCGAATTTTAACAAAATATTAACGCTTACAATTTAGGTGGCACTTTTC
GGGGAAATGTGCGCGGAACCCCTATTTGTTTATTTTTCTAAATACATTCAAATATGTATCCGCTCATGCC
AGGTCTTGGACTGGTGAGAACGGCTTGCTCGGCAGCTTCGATGTGTGCTGGAGGGAGAATAAAGGTCTAA
GATGTGCGATAGAGGGAAGTCGCATTGAATTATGTGCTGTGTAGGGATCGCTGGTATCAAATATGTGTGC
CCACCCCTGGCATGAGACAATAACCCTGATAAATGCTTCAATAATATTGAAAAAGGAAGAGTATGAGTAT
TCAACATTTCCGTGTCGCCCTTATTCCCTTTTTTGCGGCATTTTGCCTTCCTGTTTTTGCTCACCCAGAA
ACGCTGGTGAAAGTAAAAGATGCTGAAGATCAGTTGGGTGCACGAGTGGGTTACATCGAACTGGATCTCA
ACAGCGGTAAGATCCTTGAGAGTTTTCGCCCCGAAGAACGTTTTCCAATGATGAGCACTTTTAAAGTTCT
GCTATGTGGCGCGGTATTATCCCGTATTGACGCCGGGCAAGAGCAACTCGGTCGCCGCATACACTATTCT
CAGAATGACTTGGTTGAGTACTCACCAGTCACAGAAAAGCATCTTACGGATGGCATGACAGTAAGAGAAT
TATGCAGTGCTGCCATAACCATGAGTGATAACACTGCGGCCAACTTACTTCTGACAACGATCGGAGGACC
GAAGGAGCTAACCGCTTTTTTGCACAACATGGGGGATCATGTAACTCGCCTTGATCGTTGGGAACCGGAG
CTGAATGAAGCCATACCAAACGACGAGCGTGACACCACGATGCCTGTAGCAATGGCAACAACGTTGCGCA
AACTATTAACTGGCGAACTACTTACTCTAGCTTCCCGGCAACAATTAATAGACTGGATGGAGGCGGATAA
AGTTGCAGGACCACTTCTGCGCTCGGCCCTTCCGGCTGGCTGGTTTATTGCTGATAAATCTGGAGCCGGT
GAGCGTGGGTCTCGCGGTATCATTGCAGCACTGGGGCCAGATGGTAAGCCCTCCCGTATCGTAGTTATCT
ACACGACGGGGAGTCAGGCAACTATGGATGAACGAAATAGACAGATCGCTGAGATAGGTGCCTCACTGAT
TAAGCATTGGTAACTGTCAGACCAAGTTTACTCATATATACTTTAGATTGATTTAAAACTTCATTTTTAA
TTTAAAAGGATCTAGGTGAAGATCCTTTTTGATAATCTCATGCCATAACTTCGTATAATGTATGCTATAC
GAAGTTATGGCATGACCAAAATCCCTTAACGTGAGTTTTCGTTCCACTGAGCGTCAGACCCCGTAGAAAA
GATCAAAGGATCTTCTTGAGATCCTTTTTTTCTGCGCGTAATCTGCTGCTTGCAAACAAAAAAACCACCG
CTACCAGCGGTGGTTTGTTTGCCGGATCAAGAGCTACCAACTCTTTTTCCGAAGGTAACTGGCTTCAGCA
GAGCGCAGATACCAAATACTGTTCTTCTAGTGTAGCCGTAGTTAGGCCACCACTTCAAGAACTCTGTAGC
ACCGCCTACATACCTCGCTCTGCTAATCCTGTTACCAGTGGCTGCTGCCAGTGGCGATAAGTCGTGTCTT
ACCGGGTTGGACTCAAGACGATAGTTACCGGATAAGGCGCAGCGGTCGGGCTGAACGGGGGGTTCGTGCA
CACAGCCCAGCTTGGAGCGAACGACCTACACCGAACTGAGATACCTACAGCGTGAGCTATGAGAAAGCGC
CACGCTTCCCGAAGGGAGAAAGGCGGACAGGTATCCGGTAAGCGGCAGGGTCGGAACAGGAGAGCGCACG
AGGGAGCTTCCAGGGGGAAACGCCTGGTATCTTTATAGTCCTGTCGGGTTTCGCCACCTCTGACTTGAGC
GTCGATTTTTGTGATGCTCGTCAGGGGGGCGGAGCCTATGGAAAAACGCCAGCAACGCGGCCTTTTTACG
GTTCCTGGCCTTTTGCTGGCCTTTTGCTCACATGTTCTTTCCTGCGTTATCCCCTGATTCTGTGGATAAC
CGTATTACCGCCTTTGAGTGAGCTGATACCGCTCGCCGCAGCCGAACGACCGAGCGCAGCGAGTCAGTGA
GCGAGGAAGCGGAAGAGCGCCCAATACGCAAACCGCCTCTCCCCGCGCGTTGGCCGATTCATTAATGCAG
AGCTTGCAATTCGCGCTTTTTCAATATTATTGAAGCATTTATCAGGGTTATTGTCTCATGAGCGGATACA
TATTTGAATGTATTTAGAAAAATAAACAAATAGGGGTTCCGCGCACATTTCCCCGAAAAGTGCCACCTGA
CGTCTAAGAAACCATTATTATCATGACATTAACCTATAAAAATAGGCGTATTACGAGGCCCTTTCACGCA
TTAGATGCATGT
